Addgene plasmid #81736: pDONR223_PIK3CA_WT
Purpose: Gateway Donor vector containing PIK3CA , part of the Target Accelerator Plasmid Collection.
Depositing lab: Jesse Boehm & William Hahn & David Root. Depositing organization: Broad Institute. Publication: Systematic Functional Interrogation of Rare Cancer Variants Identifies Oncogenic Alleles. Kim E, Ilic N, Shrestha Y, Zou L, Kamburov A, Zhu C, Yang X, Lubonja R, Tran N, Nguyen C, Lawrence MS, Piccioni F, Bagul M, Doench JG, Chouinard CR, Wu X, Hogstrom L, Natoli T, Tamayo P, Horn H, Corsello SM, Lage K, Root DE, Subramanian A, Golub TR, Getz G, Boehm JS, Hahn WC. Cancer Discov. 2016 Jul;6(7):714-26. doi: 10.1158/2159-8290.CD-16-0160. Epub 2016 May 4. PubMed 27147599.
Backbone
  Vector backbone: pDONR223
  Backbone manufacturer: Invitrogen
  Backbone size w/o insert (bp): 2790
  Vector type: Gateway Entry vector
Growth in bacteria
  Bacterial resistance: Spectinomycin, 50 μg/mL
  Growth temperature: 37°C
  Growth strain: DH5alpha
  Copy number: High Copy
Gene/Insert
  Gene/Insert name: PIK3CA (alt name: NM_006218.3)
  Species: H. sapiens (human)
  Mutation: WT
  Entrez Gene: PIK3CA (a.k.a. CCM4, CLAPO, CLOVE, CWS5, HMH, MCAP, MCM, MCMTC, PI3K, PI3K-alpha, p110-alpha)
  Promoter: None
  Cloning method: Gateway Cloning
  Sequencing primers: 5′ M13pUC-fwd; 3′ M13-Rev
Terms and licenses: Academic/Nonprofit Terms; Industry Terms: Not Available to Industry
Depositor comments: Open state: NO stop codon immediately follows insert Supporting reference: Systematic morphological profiling of human gene and allele function via Cell Painting. Rohban MH, et al. Elife. 2017, Mar 18;6. pii: e24060. PubMed PMID 28315521
How to cite: pDONR223_PIK3CA_WT was a gift from Jesse Boehm & William Hahn & David Root (Addgene plasmid # 81736 ; http://n2t.net/addgene:81736 ; RRID:Addgene_81736)
