[The description below was written by a language model from this plasmid's Addgene catalogue record and pLannotate feature annotations shown in this document.]
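Description:
pDONR223_PIK3CA_WT is a Gateway entry clone built on the Invitrogen pDONR223 backbone, carrying the wild-type human PIK3CA open reading frame (reference transcript NM_006218.3). It belongs to the Target Accelerator Plasmid Collection, a set of cancer-gene alleles assembled for systematic functional testing. The sequenced plasmid is about 6 kb. It replicates in E. coli from a high-copy ColE1/pUC-type origin and is selected with spectinomycin through the aadA (SmR) aminoglycoside adenylyltransferase gene. A fragment of a class 1 integron Pc promoter and a short gentamicin-resistance remnant lie upstream of this gene.

The PIK3CA coding sequence encodes p110-alpha, the catalytic subunit of class I phosphoinositide 3-kinase, which converts PtdIns(4,5)P2 to PIP3 and so drives recruitment and activation of AKT and PDPK1. It is flanked on both sides by attL recombination sites. The automated annotation labels both as attL3, which is probably a best-match call rather than a definitive identification of the site variants. No promoter drives the insert, so the plasmid is not an expression construct. A T7 promoter lies just outside the downstream attL site, facing the insert in antisense orientation, and rrnB T1 and T2 terminators upstream insulate the cassette from read-through transcription. Small lacI and lacZα fragments are backbone remnants.

The ORF is in the "open" configuration, with no stop codon immediately after the insert. LR recombination into a destination vector can therefore place it in frame with a C-terminal tag or fusion partner, with the promoter and the stop codon supplied by that vector. The clone serves as the wild-type reference when comparing PIK3CA variants in expression-based assays such as oncogenicity screens and morphological profiling.
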