Features (pLannotate 1.2.2; 12 found; start..end, strand, type, name):
    121..213     +  CDS            lacI (fragment): lac repressor; lacI; The lac repressor binds to the lac operator to inhibit transcription in E. coli. This inhibition can be relieved by adding lactose or isopropyl-β-D-thiogalactopyranoside (IPTG).
    268..295     -  terminator     rrnB T2 terminator: transcription terminator T2 from the E. coli rrnB gene
    427..470     +  terminator     rrnB T1 terminator: Escherichia coli rrnB; transcription terminator T1 from the E. coli rrnB gene
    517..553     -  CDS            lacZα (fragment): LacZα fragment of β-galactosidase; lacZ fragment
    570..665     +  protein_bind   attL3: mutant version of attL; recombination site for the Gateway® LR reaction LR Clonase™
    671..3874    +  CDS            PIK3CA: PK3CA_HUMAN - Experimental evidence at protein level: Swiss-Prot protein existence level 1. Phosphoinositide-3-kinase (PI3K) phosphorylates phosphatidylinositol (PI) and its phosphorylated derivatives at position 3 of the inositol ring to produce 3-phosphoinositides (PubMed:15135396, PubMed:23936502, PubMed:28676499). Uses ATP and PtdIns(4,5)P2 (phosphatidylinositol 4,5-bisphosphate) to generate phosphatidylinositol 3,4,5-trisphosphate (PIP3) (PubMed:15135396, PubMed:28676499). PIP3 plays a key role by recruiting PH domain- containing proteins to the membrane, including AKT1 and PDPK1, activat
   3879..3974    -  protein_bind   attL3: mutant version of attL; recombination site for the Gateway® LR reaction LR Clonase™
   3993..4011    -  promoter       T7 promoter: promoter for bacteriophage T7 RNA polymerase
   4201..4224    +  promoter       Pc promoter (fragment): intI1 (promoter lies within the coding sequence); class 1 integron promoter
   4400..4456    +  CDS            GmR (fragment): gentamycin acetyltransferase; aacC1; confers resistance to gentamycin
   4463..5254    +  CDS            SmR: aminoglycoside adenylyltransferase (Murphy, 1985); aadA; confers resistance to spectinomycin and streptomycin
   5347..5935    +  rep_origin     ori: high-copy-number ColE1/pMB1/pBR322/pUC origin of replication
>Addgene plasmid #81736 | pDONR223_PIK3CA_WT | addgene full sequence | sequence record 168810 | Addgene NGS Result
CTTTCCTGCGTTATCCCCTGATTCTGTGGATAACCGTATTACCGCCTTTGAGTGAGCTGATACCGCTCGC
CGCAGCCGAACGACCGAGCGCAGCGAGTCAGTGAGCGAGGAAGCGGAAGAGCGCCCAATACGCAAACCGC
CTCTCCCCGCGCGTTGGCCGATTCATTAATGCAGCTGGCACGACAGGTTTCCCGACTGGAAAGCGGGCAG
TGAGCGCAACGCAATTAATACGCGTACCGCTAGCCAGGAAGAGTTTGTAGAAACGCAAAAAGGCCATCCG
TCAGGATGGCCTTCTGCTTAGTTTGATGCCTGGCAGTTTATGGCGGGCGTCCTGCCCGCCACCCTCCGGG
CCGTTGCTTCACAACGTTCAAATCCGCTCCCGGCGGATTTGTCCTACTCAGGAGAGCGTTCACCGACAAA
CAACAGATAAAACGAAAGGCCCAGTCTTCCGACTGAGCCTTTCGTTTTATTTGATGCCTGGCAGTTCCCT
ACTCTCGCGTTAACGCTAGCATGGATGTTTTCCCAGTCACGACGTTGTAAAACGACGGCCAGTCTTAAGC
TCGGGCCCCAAATAATGATTTTATTTTGACTGATAGTGACCTGTTCGTTGCAACAAATTGATGAGCAATG
CTTTTTTATAATGCCAACTTTGTACAAAAAAGTTGGCACCATGCCTCCACGACCATCATCAGGTGAACTG
TGGGGCATCCACTTGATGCCCCCAAGAATCCTAGTAGAATGTTTACTACCAAATGGAATGATAGTGACTT
TAGAATGCCTCCGTGAGGCTACATTAATAACCATAAAGCATGAACTATTTAAAGAAGCAAGAAAATACCC
CCTCCATCAACTTCTTCAAGATGAATCTTCTTACATTTTCGTAAGTGTTACTCAAGAAGCAGAAAGGGAA
GAATTTTTTGATGAAACAAGACGACTTTGTGACCTTCGGCTTTTTCAACCCTTTTTAAAAGTAATTGAAC
CAGTAGGCAACCGTGAAGAAAAGATCCTCAATCGAGAAATTGGTTTTGCTATCGGCATGCCAGTGTGTGA
ATTTGATATGGTTAAAGATCCAGAAGTACAGGACTTCCGAAGAAATATTCTGAACGTTTGTAAAGAAGCT
GTGGATCTTAGGGACCTCAATTCACCTCATAGTAGAGCAATGTATGTCTATCCTCCAAATGTAGAATCTT
CACCAGAATTGCCAAAGCACATATATAATAAATTAGATAAAGGGCAAATAATAGTGGTGATCTGGGTAAT
AGTTTCTCCAAATAATGACAAGCAGAAGTATACTCTGAAAATCAACCATGACTGTGTACCAGAACAAGTA
ATTGCTGAAGCAATCAGGAAAAAAACTCGAAGTATGTTGCTATCCTCTGAACAACTAAAACTCTGTGTTT
TAGAATATCAGGGCAAGTATATTTTAAAAGTGTGTGGATGTGATGAATACTTCCTAGAAAAATATCCTCT
GAGTCAGTATAAGTATATAAGAAGCTGTATAATGCTTGGGAGGATGCCCAATTTGATGTTGATGGCTAAA
GAAAGCCTTTATTCTCAACTGCCAATGGACTGTTTTACAATGCCATCTTATTCCAGACGCATTTCCACAG
CTACACCATATATGAATGGAGAAACATCTACAAAATCCCTTTGGGTTATAAATAGTGCACTCAGAATAAA
AATTCTTTGTGCAACCTACGTGAATGTAAATATTCGAGACATTGATAAGATCTATGTTCGAACAGGTATC
TACCATGGAGGAGAACCCTTATGTGACAATGTGAACACTCAAAGAGTACCTTGTTCCAATCCCAGGTGGA
ATGAATGGCTGAATTATGATATATACATTCCTGATCTTCCTCGTGCTGCTCGACTTTGCCTTTCCATTTG
CTCTGTTAAAGGCCGAAAGGGTGCTAAAGAGGAACACTGTCCATTGGCATGGGGAAATATAAACTTGTTT
GATTACACAGACACTCTAGTATCTGGAAAAATGGCTTTGAATCTTTGGCCAGTACCTCATGGATTAGAAG
ATTTGCTGAACCCTATTGGTGTTACTGGATCAAATCCAAATAAAGAAACTCCATGCTTAGAGTTGGAGTT
TGACTGGTTCAGCAGTGTGGTAAAGTTCCCAGATATGTCAGTGATTGAAGAGCATGCCAATTGGTCTGTA
TCCCGAGAAGCAGGATTTAGCTATTCCCACGCAGGACTGAGTAACAGACTAGCTAGAGACAATGAATTAA
GGGAAAATGACAAAGAACAGCTCAAAGCAATTTCTACACGAGATCCTCTCTCTGAAATCACTGAGCAGGA
GAAAGATTTTCTATGGAGTCACAGACACTATTGTGTAACTATCCCCGAAATTCTACCCAAATTGCTTCTG
TCTGTTAAATGGAATTCTAGAGATGAAGTAGCCCAGATGTATTGCTTGGTAAAAGATTGGCCTCCAATCA
AACCTGAACAGGCTATGGAACTTCTGGACTGTAATTACCCAGATCCTATGGTTCGAGGTTTTGCTGTTCG
GTGCTTGGAAAAATATTTAACAGATGACAAACTTTCTCAGTATTTAATTCAGCTAGTACAGGTCCTAAAA
TATGAACAATATTTGGATAACTTGCTTGTGAGATTTTTACTGAAGAAAGCATTGACTAATCAAAGGATTG
GGCACTTTTTCTTTTGGCATTTAAAATCTGAGATGCACAATAAAACAGTTAGCCAGAGGTTTGGCCTGCT
TTTGGAGTCCTATTGTCGTGCATGTGGGATGTATTTGAAGCACCTGAATAGGCAAGTCGAGGCAATGGAA
AAGCTCATTAACTTAACTGACATTCTCAAACAGGAGAAGAAGGATGAAACACAAAAGGTACAGATGAAGT
TTTTAGTTGAGCAAATGAGGCGACCAGATTTCATGGATGCTCTACAGGGCTTTCTGTCTCCTCTAAACCC
TGCTCATCAACTAGGAAACCTCAGGCTTGAAGAGTGTCGAATTATGTCCTCTGCAAAAAGGCCACTGTGG
TTGAATTGGGAGAACCCAGACATCATGTCAGAGTTACTGTTTCAGAACAATGAGATCATCTTTAAAAATG
GGGATGATTTACGGCAAGATATGCTAACACTTCAAATTATTCGTATTATGGAAAATATCTGGCAAAATCA
AGGTCTTGATCTTCGAATGTTACCTTATGGTTGTCTGTCAATCGGTGACTGTGTGGGACTTATTGAGGTG
GTGCGAAATTCTCACACTATTATGCAAATTCAGTGCAAAGGCGGCTTGAAAGGTGCACTGCAGTTCAACA
GCCACACACTACATCAGTGGCTCAAAGACAAGAACAAAGGAGAAATATATGATGCAGCCATTGACCTGTT
TACACGTTCATGTGCTGGATACTGTGTAGCTACCTTCATTTTGGGAATTGGAGATCGTCACAATAGTAAC
ATCATGGTGAAAGACGATGGACAACTGTTTCATATAGATTTTGGACACTTTTTGGATCACAAGAAGAAAA
AATTTGGTTATAAACGAGAACGTGTGCCATTTGTTTTGACACAGGATTTCTTAATAGTGATTAGTAAAGG
AGCCCAAGAATGCACAAAGACAAGAGAATTTGAGAGGTTTCAGGAGATGTGTTACAAGGCTTATCTAGCT
ATTCGACAGCATGCCAATCTCTTCATAAATCTTTTCTCAATGATGCTTGGCTCTGGAATGCCAGAACTAC
AATCTTTTGATGACATTGCATACATTCGAAAGACCCTAGCCTTAGATAAAACTGAGCAAGAGGCTTTGGA
GTATTTCATGAAACAAATGAATGATGCACATCATGGTGGCTGGACAACAAAAATGGATTGGATCTTCCAC
ACAATTAAACAGCATGCATTGAACTTGCCAACTTTCTTGTACAAAGTTGGCATTATAAGAAAGCATTGCT
TATCAATTTGTTGCAACGAACAGGTCACTATCAGTCAAAATAAAATCATTATTTGCCATCCAGCTGATAT
CCCCTATAGTGAGTCGTATTACATGGTCATAGCTGTTTCCTGGCAGCTCTGGCCCGTGTCTCAAAATCTC
TGATGTTACATTGCACAAGATAAAAATATATCATCATGCCTCCTCTAGACCAGCCAGGACAGAAATGCCT
CGACTTCGCTGCTACCCAAGGTTGCCGGGTGACGCACACCGTGGAAACGGATGAAGGCACGAACCCAGTG
GACATAAGCCTGTTCGGTTCGTAAGCTGTAATGCAAGTAGCGTATGCGCTCACGCAACTGGTCCAGAACC
TTGACCGAACGCAGCGGTGGTAACGGCGCAGTGGCGGTTTTCATGGCTTGTTATGACTGTTTTTTTGGGG
TACAGTCTATGCCTCGGGCATCCAAGCAGCAAGCGCGTTACGCCGTGGGTCGATGTTTGATGTTATGGAG
CAGCAACGATGTTACGCAGCAGGGCAGTCGCCCTAAAACAAAGTTAAACATTATGAGGGAAGCGGTGATC
GCCGAAGTATCGACTCAACTATCAGAGGTAGTTGGCGTCATCGAGCGCCATCTCGAACCGACGTTGCTGG
CCGTACATTTGTACGGCTCCGCAGTGGATGGCGGCCTGAAGCCACACAGTGATATTGATTTGCTGGTTAC
GGTGACCGTAAGGCTTGATGAAACAACGCGGCGAGCTTTGATCAACGACCTTTTGGAAACTTCGGCTTCC
CCTGGAGAGAGCGAGATTCTCCGCGCTGTAGAAGTCACCATTGTTGTGCACGACGACATCATTCCGTGGC
GTTATCCAGCTAAGCGCGAACTGCAATTTGGAGAATGGCAGCGCAATGACATTCTTGCAGGTATCTTCGA
GCCAGCCACGATCGACATTGATCTGGCTATCTTGCTGACAAAAGCAAGAGAACATAGCGTTGCCTTGGTA
GGTCCAGCGGCGGAGGAACTCTTTGATCCGGTTCCTGAACAGGATCTATTTGAGGCGCTAAATGAAACCT
TAACGCTATGGAACTCGCCGCCCGACTGGGCTGGCGATGAGCGAAATGTAGTGCTTACGTTGTCCCGCAT
TTGGTACAGCGCAGTAACCGGCAAAATCGCGCCGAAGGATGTCGCTGCCGACTGGGCAATGGAGCGCCTG
CCGGCCCAGTATCAGCCCGTCATACTTGAAGCTAGACAGGCTTATCTTGGACAAGAAGAAGATCGCTTGG
CCTCGCGCGCAGATCAGTTGGAAGAATTTGTCCACTACGTGAAAGGCGAGATCACCAAGGTAGTCGGCAA
ATAACCCTCGAGCCACCCATGACCAAAATCCCTTAACGTGAGTTACGCGTCGTTCCACTGAGCGTCAGAC
CCCGTAGAAAAGATCAAAGGATCTTCTTGAGATCCTTTTTTTCTGCGCGTAATCTGCTGCTTGCAAACAA
AAAAACCACCGCTACCAGCGGTGGTTTGTTTGCCGGATCAAGAGCTACCAACTCTTTTTCCGAAGGTAAC
TGGCTTCAGCAGAGCGCAGATACCAAATACTGTTCTTCTAGTGTAGCCGTAGTTAGGCCACCACTTCAAG
AACTCTGTAGCACCGCCTACATACCTCGCTCTGCTAATCCTGTTACCAGTGGCTGCTGCCAGTGGCGATA
AGTCGTGTCTTACCGGGTTGGACTCAAGACGATAGTTACCGGATAAGGCGCAGCGGTCGGGCTGAACGGG
GGGTTCGTGCACACAGCCCAGCTTGGAGCGAACGACCTACACCGAACTGAGATACCTACAGCGTGAGCTA
TGAGAAAGCGCCACGCTTCCCGAAGGGAGAAAGGCGGACAGGTATCCGGTAAGCGGCAGGGTCGGAACAG
GAGAGCGCACGAGGGAGCTTCCAGGGGGAAACGCCTGGTATCTTTATAGTCCTGTCGGGTTTCGCCACCT
CTGACTTGAGCGTCGATTTTTGTGATGCTCGTCAGGGGGGCGGAGCCTATGGAAAAACGCCAGCAACGCG
GCCTTTTTACGGTTCCTGGCCTTTTGCTGGCCTTTTGCTCACATGTT
