>Addgene plasmid #81736 | pDONR223_PIK3CA_WT | depositor partial sequence | sequence record 155055 | Insert sequence
ATGCCTCCACGACCATCATCAGGTGAACTGTGGGGCATCCACTTGATGCCCCCAAGAATCCTAGTAGAAT
GTTTACTACCAAATGGAATGATAGTGACTTTAGAATGCCTCCGTGAGGCTACATTAATAACCATAAAGCA
TGAACTATTTAAAGAAGCAAGAAAATACCCCCTCCATCAACTTCTTCAAGATGAATCTTCTTACATTTTC
GTAAGTGTTACTCAAGAAGCAGAAAGGGAAGAATTTTTTGATGAAACAAGACGACTTTGTGACCTTCGGC
TTTTTCAACCCTTTTTAAAAGTAATTGAACCAGTAGGCAACCGTGAAGAAAAGATCCTCAATCGAGAAAT
TGGTTTTGCTATCGGCATGCCAGTGTGTGAATTTGATATGGTTAAAGATCCAGAAGTACAGGACTTCCGA
AGAAATATTCTGAACGTTTGTAAAGAAGCTGTGGATCTTAGGGACCTCAATTCACCTCATAGTAGAGCAA
TGTATGTCTATCCTCCAAATGTAGAATCTTCACCAGAATTGCCAAAGCACATATATAATAAATTAGATAA
AGGGCAAATAATAGTGGTGATCTGGGTAATAGTTTCTCCAAATAATGACAAGCAGAAGTATACTCTGAAA
ATCAACCATGACTGTGTACCAGAACAAGTAATTGCTGAAGCAATCAGGAAAAAAACTCGAAGTATGTTGC
TATCCTCTGAACAACTAAAACTCTGTGTTTTAGAATATCAGGGCAAGTATATTTTAAAAGTGTGTGGATG
TGATGAATACTTCCTAGAAAAATATCCTCTGAGTCAGTATAAGTATATAAGAAGCTGTATAATGCTTGGG
AGGATGCCCAATTTGATGTTGATGGCTAAAGAAAGCCTTTATTCTCAACTGCCAATGGACTGTTTTACAA
TGCCATCTTATTCCAGACGCATTTCCACAGCTACACCATATATGAATGGAGAAACATCTACAAAATCCCT
TTGGGTTATAAATAGTGCACTCAGAATAAAAATTCTTTGTGCAACCTACGTGAATGTAAATATTCGAGAC
ATTGATAAGATCTATGTTCGAACAGGTATCTACCATGGAGGAGAACCCTTATGTGACAATGTGAACACTC
AAAGAGTACCTTGTTCCAATCCCAGGTGGAATGAATGGCTGAATTATGATATATACATTCCTGATCTTCC
TCGTGCTGCTCGACTTTGCCTTTCCATTTGCTCTGTTAAAGGCCGAAAGGGTGCTAAAGAGGAACACTGT
CCATTGGCATGGGGAAATATAAACTTGTTTGATTACACAGACACTCTAGTATCTGGAAAAATGGCTTTGA
ATCTTTGGCCAGTACCTCATGGATTAGAAGATTTGCTGAACCCTATTGGTGTTACTGGATCAAATCCAAA
TAAAGAAACTCCATGCTTAGAGTTGGAGTTTGACTGGTTCAGCAGTGTGGTAAAGTTCCCAGATATGTCA
GTGATTGAAGAGCATGCCAATTGGTCTGTATCCCGAGAAGCAGGATTTAGCTATTCCCACGCAGGACTGA
GTAACAGACTAGCTAGAGACAATGAATTAAGGGAAAATGACAAAGAACAGCTCAAAGCAATTTCTACACG
AGATCCTCTCTCTGAAATCACTGAGCAGGAGAAAGATTTTCTATGGAGTCACAGACACTATTGTGTAACT
ATCCCCGAAATTCTACCCAAATTGCTTCTGTCTGTTAAATGGAATTCTAGAGATGAAGTAGCCCAGATGT
ATTGCTTGGTAAAAGATTGGCCTCCAATCAAACCTGAACAGGCTATGGAACTTCTGGACTGTAATTACCC
AGATCCTATGGTTCGAGGTTTTGCTGTTCGGTGCTTGGAAAAATATTTAACAGATGACAAACTTTCTCAG
TATTTAATTCAGCTAGTACAGGTCCTAAAATATGAACAATATTTGGATAACTTGCTTGTGAGATTTTTAC
TGAAGAAAGCATTGACTAATCAAAGGATTGGGCACTTTTTCTTTTGGCATTTAAAATCTGAGATGCACAA
TAAAACAGTTAGCCAGAGGTTTGGCCTGCTTTTGGAGTCCTATTGTCGTGCATGTGGGATGTATTTGAAG
CACCTGAATAGGCAAGTCGAGGCAATGGAAAAGCTCATTAACTTAACTGACATTCTCAAACAGGAGAAGA
AGGATGAAACACAAAAGGTACAGATGAAGTTTTTAGTTGAGCAAATGAGGCGACCAGATTTCATGGATGC
TCTACAGGGCTTTCTGTCTCCTCTAAACCCTGCTCATCAACTAGGAAACCTCAGGCTTGAAGAGTGTCGA
ATTATGTCCTCTGCAAAAAGGCCACTGTGGTTGAATTGGGAGAACCCAGACATCATGTCAGAGTTACTGT
TTCAGAACAATGAGATCATCTTTAAAAATGGGGATGATTTACGGCAAGATATGCTAACACTTCAAATTAT
TCGTATTATGGAAAATATCTGGCAAAATCAAGGTCTTGATCTTCGAATGTTACCTTATGGTTGTCTGTCA
ATCGGTGACTGTGTGGGACTTATTGAGGTGGTGCGAAATTCTCACACTATTATGCAAATTCAGTGCAAAG
GCGGCTTGAAAGGTGCACTGCAGTTCAACAGCCACACACTACATCAGTGGCTCAAAGACAAGAACAAAGG
AGAAATATATGATGCAGCCATTGACCTGTTTACACGTTCATGTGCTGGATACTGTGTAGCTACCTTCATT
TTGGGAATTGGAGATCGTCACAATAGTAACATCATGGTGAAAGACGATGGACAACTGTTTCATATAGATT
TTGGACACTTTTTGGATCACAAGAAGAAAAAATTTGGTTATAAACGAGAACGTGTGCCATTTGTTTTGAC
ACAGGATTTCTTAATAGTGATTAGTAAAGGAGCCCAAGAATGCACAAAGACAAGAGAATTTGAGAGGTTT
CAGGAGATGTGTTACAAGGCTTATCTAGCTATTCGACAGCATGCCAATCTCTTCATAAATCTTTTCTCAA
TGATGCTTGGCTCTGGAATGCCAGAACTACAATCTTTTGATGACATTGCATACATTCGAAAGACCCTAGC
CTTAGATAAAACTGAGCAAGAGGCTTTGGAGTATTTCATGAAACAAATGAATGATGCACATCATGGTGGC
TGGACAACAAAAATGGATTGGATCTTCCACACAATTAAACAGCATGCATTGAAC
