>Addgene plasmid #81736 | pDONR223_PIK3CA_WT | addgene partial sequence | sequence record 160313 | M13-F20 5'-TGTAAAACGACGGCCAGT-3'
TTTTATTTTGACTGATAGTGACCTGTTCGTTGCAACAAATTGATGAGCAATGCTTTTTTATAATGCCAAC
TTTGTACAAAAAAGTTGGCACCATGCCTCCACGACCATCATCAGGTGAACTGTGGGGCATCCACTTGATG
CCCCCAAGAATCCTAGTAGAATGTTTACTACCAAATGGAATGATAGTGACTTTAGAATGCCTCCGTGAGG
CTACATTAATAACCATAAAGCATGAACTATTTAAAGAAGCAAGAAAATACCCCCTCCATCAACTTCTTCA
AGATGAATCTTCTTACATTTTCGTAAGTGTTACTCAAGAAGCAGAAAGGGAAGAATTTTTTGATGAAACA
AGACGACTTTGTGACCTTCGGCTTTTTCAACCCTTTTTAAAAGTAATTGAACCAGTAGGCAACCGTGAAG
AAAAGATCCTCAATCGAGAAATTGGTTTTGCTATCGGCATGCCAGTGTGTGAATTTGATATGGTTAAAGA
TCCAGAAGTACAGGACTTCCGAAGAAATATTCTGAACGTTTGTAAAGAAGCTGTGGATCTTAGGGACCTC
AATTCACCTCATAGTAGAGCAATGTATGTCTATCCTCCAAATGTAGAATCTTCACCAGAATTGCCAAAGC
ACATATATAATAAATTAGATAAAGGGCAAATAATAGTGGTGATCTGGGTAATAGTTTCTCCAAATAATGA
CAAGCAGAAGTATACTCTGAAAATCAACCATGACTGTGTACCAGAACAAGTAATTGCTGAAGCAATCAGG
AAAAAAACTCGAAGTATGTTGCTATCCTCTGAACAACTAAAACTCTGTGTTTTAGAATATCAGGGCAAGT
ATATTTTAAAAGTGTGTGGATGTGATGAATACTTCCTAGAAAAATATCCTCTGAGTCAGTATAAGTATAT
AAGAAGCTGTATAATGCTTGGGAGGATGCCCAATTTGATGTTGATGGCTAAAGAAAGCCTTTATTCTCAA
CTGCCAATGGACTGTTTTAC
